>Addgene plasmid #184978 | pSCL.109 | addgene full sequence | sequence record 376679 | Addgene NGS Result
TTTTCTTTAATTTCTTTTTTTACTTTCTATTTTTAATTTATATATTTATATTAAAAAATTTAAATTATAA
TTATTTTTATAGCACGTGATGAAAAGGACCCAGGTGGCACTTTTCGGGGAAATGTGCGCGGAACCCCTAT
TTGTTTATTTTTCTAAATACATTCAAATATGTATCCGCTCATGAGACAATAACCCTGATAAATGCTTCAA
TAATATTGAAAAAGGAAGAGTATGAGTATTCAACATTTCCGTGTCGCCCTTATTCCCTTTTTTGCGGCAT
TTTGCCTTCCTGTTTTTGCTCACCCAGAAACGCTGGTGAAAGTAAAAGATGCTGAAGATCAGTTGGGTGC
ACGAGTGGGTTACATCGAACTGGATCTCAACAGCGGTAAGATCCTTGAGAGTTTTCGCCCCGAAGAACGT
TTTCCAATGATGAGCACTTTTAAAGTTCTGCTATGTGGCGCGGTATTATCCCGTATTGACGCCGGGCAAG
AGCAACTCGGTCGCCGCATACACTATTCTCAGAATGACTTGGTTGAGTACTCACCAGTCACAGAAAAGCA
TCTTACGGATGGCATGACAGTAAGAGAATTATGCAGTGCTGCCATAACCATGAGTGATAACACTGCGGCC
AACTTACTTCTGACAACGATCGGAGGACCGAAGGAGCTAACCGCTTTTTTGCACAACATGGGGGATCATG
TAACTCGCCTTGATCGTTGGGAACCGGAGCTGAATGAAGCCATACCAAACGACGAGCGTGACACCACGAT
GCCTGTAGCAATGGCAACAACGTTGCGCAAACTATTAACTGGCGAACTACTTACTCTAGCTTCCCGGCAA
CAATTAATAGACTGGATGGAGGCGGATAAAGTTGCAGGACCACTTCTGCGCTCGGCCCTTCCGGCTGGCT
GGTTTATTGCTGATAAATCTGGAGCCGGTGAGCGTGGGTCTCGCGGTATCATTGCAGCACTGGGGCCAGA
TGGTAAGCCCTCCCGTATCGTAGTTATCTACACGACGGGGAGTCAGGCAACTATGGATGAACGAAATAGA
CAGATCGCTGAGATAGGTGCCTCACTGATTAAGCATTGGTAACTGTCAGACCAAGTTTACTCATATATAC
TTTAGATTGATTTAAAACTTCATTTTTAATTTAAAAGGATCTAGGTGAAGATCCTTTTTGATAATCTCAT
GACCAAAATCCCTTAACGTGAGTTTTCGTTCCACTGAGCGTCAGACCCCGTAGAAAAGATCAAAGGATCT
TCTTGAGATCCTTTTTTTCTGCGCGTAATCTGCTGCTTGCAAACAAAAAAACCACCGCTACCAGCGGTGG
TTTGTTTGCCGGATCAAGAGCTACCAACTCTTTTTCCGAAGGTAACTGGCTTCAGCAGAGCGCAGATACC
AAATACTGTTCTTCTAGTGTAGCCGTAGTTAGGCCACCACTTCAAGAACTCTGTAGCACCGCCTACATAC
CTCGCTCTGCTAATCCTGTTACCAGTGGCTGCTGCCAGTGGCGATAAGTCGTGTCTTACCGGGTTGGACT
CAAGACGATAGTTACCGGATAAGGCGCAGCGGTCGGGCTGAACGGGGGGTTCGTGCACACAGCCCAGCTT
GGAGCGAACGACCTACACCGAACTGAGATACCTACAGCGTGAGCTATGAGAAAGCGCCACGCTTCCCGAA
GGGAGAAAGGCGGACAGGTATCCGGTAAGCGGCAGGGTCGGAACAGGAGAGCGCACGAGGGAGCTTCCAG
GGGGAAACGCCTGGTATCTTTATAGTCCTGTCGGGTTTCGCCACCTCTGACTTGAGCGTCGATTTTTGTG
ATGCTCGTCAGGGGGGCGGAGCCTATGGAAAAAGGCCAGCAACGCGGCCTTTTTACGGTTCCTGGCCTTT
TGCTGGCCTTTTGCTGGCCTTTTGCTCAAGTAGAGGGGGTAATTTTTCCCCTTTATTTTGTTCATACATT
CTTAAATTGCTTTGCCTCTCCTTTTGGAAAGCTATACTTCGGAGCACTGTTGAGCGAAGGCTCATTAGAT
ATATTTTCTGTCATTTTCCTTAACCCAAAAATAAGGGAAAGGGTCCAAAAAGCGCTCGGACAACTGTTGA
CCGTGATCCGAAGGACTGGCTATACAGTGTTCACAAAATAGCCAAGCTGAAAATAATGTGTAGCTATGTT
CAGTTAGTTTGGCTAGCAAAGATATAAAAGCAGGTCGGAAATATTTATGGGCATTATTATGCAGAGCATC
AACATGATAAAAAAAAACAGTTGAATATTCCCTCAAAAGGGTGCGCATCTGATGAGTCCGTGAGGACGAA
ACGAGCTAGCTCGTCATGATAAGATTCCGTATGCGCACCCTTAGCGAGAGGTTTATCATTAAGGTCAACC
TCTGGATGTTGTTTCGGCATCCTGCATTGAATCTGAGTTACTGTCTGTTTTCCTAACGTCCAATAAATGG
GACGAGAAACAAAACAACATTGGCGAACAGAGCATGCAGTAATTACCAGAAGACCAGATAGAACATGAGA
TGGAAGCAATAGATAGGAAACCCGTTTCTTCTGACGTAAGGGTGCGCATACGGAATCTTATCATTGGCGA
ACAGAGCATGCGTTTCAGAGCTATGCTGGAAACAGCATAGCAAGTTGAAATAAGGCTAGTCCGTTATCAA
CTTGAAAAAGTGGCACCGAGTCGGTGCTTTTTGATGGCCGGCATGGTCCCAGCCTCCTCGCTGGCGCCGG
CTGGGCAACACCTTCGGGTGGCGAATGGGACTTAAAGAAAGTGGAATATTCATTCATATCATATTTTTTC
TATTAACTGCCTGGTTTCTTTTAAATTTTTTATTGGTTGTCGACTTGAACGGAGTGACAATATATATATA
TATATTTAATAATGACATCATTATCTGTAAATCTGATTCTTAATGCTATTCTAGTTATGTAAGAGTGGTC
CTTTCCATNAAAAAAAAAAAAAAGAAAAAAGAATTTTAGGAATACAATGCAGCTTGTAAGTAAAATCTGG
AATATTCATATCGCCACAACTTCTTATGCTTATAAAAGCACTAATGCCTGAATTTATGTTGAAAATATGT
GTCACAAATAAAGAAACTGTGACATCTGACACATTTCCACGTACCCAATTCGCCCTATAGTGAGTCGTAT
TACGCGCGCTCACTGGCCGTCGTTTTACAACGTCGTGACTGGGAAAACCCTGGCGTTACCCAACTTAATC
GCCTTGCAGCACATCCCCCTTTCGCCAGCTGGCGTAATAGCGAAGAGGCCCGCACCGATCGCCCTTCCCA
ACAGTTGCGCAGCCTGAATGGCGAATGG
[124 nt withheld, positions 3319-3442]
C
[91 nt withheld, positions 3444-3534]
A
[49 nt withheld, positions 3536-3584]
CCTTTGACGTTGGAGTCCACGTTCTTT
[37 nt withheld, positions 3612-3648]
ACCCTATCTCGGTCTATTCTTTTGATTTATAAGGGATTTTGCCGATTTCGGCCTATTGGTTAAAAAATGA
GCTGATTTAACAAAAATTTAACGCGAATTTTAACAAAATATTAACGCTTACAATTTCCTGATGCGGTATT
TTCTCCTTACGCATCTGTGCGGTATTTCACACCGCATAGGGTAATAACTGATATAATTAAATTGAAGCTC
TAATTTGTGAGTTTAGTATACATGCATTTACTTATAATACAGTTTTTTAGTTTTGCTGGCCGCATCTTCT
CAAATATGCTTCCCAGCCTGCTTTTCTGTAACGTTCACCCTCTACCTTAGCATCCCTTCCCTTTGCAAAT
AGTCCTCTTCCAACAATAATAATGTCAGATCCTGTAGAGACCACATCATCCACGGTTCTATACTGTTGAC
CCAATGCGTCTCCCTTGTCATCTAAACCCACACCGGGTGTCATAATCAACCAATCGTAACCTTCATCTCT
TCCACCCATGTCTCTTTGAGCAATAAAGCCGATAACAAAATCTTTGTCGCTCTTCGCAATGTCAACAGTA
CCCTTAGTATATTCTCCAGTAGATAGGGAGCCCTTGCATGACAATTCTGCTAACATCAAAAGGCCTCTAG
GTTCCTTTGTTACTTCTTCTGCCGCCTGCTTCAAACCGCTAACAATACCTGGGCCCACCACACCGTGTGC
ATTCGTAATGTCTGCCCATTCTGCTATTCTGTATACACCCGCAGAGTACTGCAATTTGACTGTATTACCA
ATGTCAGCAAATTTTCTGTCTTCGAAGAGTAAAAAATTGTACTTGGCGGATAATGCCTTTAGCGGCTTAA
CTGTGCCCTCCATGGAAAAATCAGTCAAGATATCCACATGTGTTTTTAGTAAACAAATTTTGGGACCTAA
TGCTTCAACTAACTCCAGTAATTCCTTGGTGGTACGAACATCCAATGAAGCACACAAGTTTGTTTGCTTT
TCGTGCATGATATTAAATAGCTTGGCAGCAACAGGACTAGGATGAGTAGCAGCACGTTCCTTATATGTAG
CTTTCGACATGATTTATCTTCGTTTCCTGCAGGTTTTTGTTCTGTGCAGTTGGGTTAAGAATACTGGGCA
ATTTCATGTTTCTTCAACACTACATATGCGTATATATACCAATCTAAGTCTGTGCTCCTTCCTTCGTTCT
TCCTTCTGTTCGGAGATTACCGAATCAAAAAAATTTCAAGGAAACCGAAATCAAAAAAAAGAATAAAAAA
AAAATGATGAATTGAAAAGGTGGTATGGTGCACTCTCAGTACAATCTGCTCTGATGCCGCATAGTTAAGC
CAGCCCCGACACCCGCCAACACCCGCTGACGCGCCCTGACGGGCTTGTCTGCTCCCGGCATCCGCTTACA
GACAAGCTGTGACCGTCTCCGGGAGCTGCATGTGTCAGAGGTTTTCACCGTCATCACCGAAACGCGCGAG
ACGAAAGGGCCTCGTGATACGCCTATTTTTATAGGTTAATGTCATGATAATAATGGTTTCTTAGACGGAT
CGCTTGCCTGTAACTTACACGCGCCTCGTATCTTTTAATGATGGAATAATTTGGGAATTTACTCTGTGTT
TATTTATTTTTATGTTTTGTATTTGGATTTTAGAAAGTAAATAAAGAAGGTAGAAGAGTTACGGAATGAA
GAAAAAAAAATAAACAAAGGTTTAAAAAATTTCAACAAAAAGCGTACTTTACATATATATTTATTAGACA
AGAAAAGCAGATTAAATAGATATACATTCGATTAACGATAAGTAAAATGTAAAATCACAGGATTTTCGTG
TGTGGTCTTCTACACAGACAAGATGAAACAATTCGGCATTAATACCTGAGAGCAGGAAGAGCAAGATAAA
AGGTAGTATTTGTTGGCGATCCCCCTAGAGTCTTTTACATCTTCGGAAAACAAAAACTATT
Features (pLannotate 1.2.2; 16 found; start..end, strand, type, name):
    127..231     +  promoter       AmpR promoter: bla
    232..1092    +  CDS            AmpR: β-lactamase; bla; confers resistance to ampicillin, carbenicillin, and related antibiotics
   1263..1851    +  rep_origin     ori: high-copy-number ColE1/pMB1/pBR322/pUC origin of replication
   2288..2312    +  misc_RNA       sTRSV HHRz (fragment): hammerhead ribozyme from the tobacco ringspot virus satellite RNA (Khvorova et al., 2003)
   2433..2534    +  CDS            LYP1 (fragment): LYP1_YEAST - Experimental evidence at protein level: Swiss-Prot protein existence level 1. High-affinity permease for lysine. From Saccharomyces cerevisiae (strain ATCC 204508 / S288c) (Baker's yeast).
   2620..2687    +  misc_RNA       tracrRNA (fragment): trans-activating CRISPR RNA for the Streptococcus pyogenes CRISPR/Cas9 system
   2858..2877    +  promoter       LEU2 promoter (fragment): S. cerevisiae LEU2
   3134..3152    -  promoter       T7 promoter: promoter for bacteriophage T7 RNA polymerase
   3160..3315    +  CDS            lacZα (fragment): LacZα fragment of β-galactosidase; lacZ fragment
   3319..3747    +  rep_origin     f1 ori (sequence partly withheld): f1 bacteriophage origin of replication; arrow indicates direction of (+) strand synthesis
   3775..3826    -  misc_feature   bom (fragment): basis of mobility region from pBR322
   3905..4708    -  CDS            URA3: orotidine-5'-phosphate decarboxylase, required for uracil biosynthesis; S. cerevisiae URA3; yeast auxotrophic marker, counterselectable with 5-fluoroorotic acid (5-FOA)
   4709..4924    -  promoter       URA3 promoter: S. cerevisiae URA3
   4932..4981    -  misc_feature   bom (fragment): basis of mobility region from pBR322
   5083..5118    -  CDS            rop (fragment): Rop protein, which maintains plasmids at low copy number; rop
   5186..90      -  misc_feature   CEN/ARS (across the origin): S. cerevisiae CEN6 centromere fused to an autonomously replicating sequence
