[The description below was written by a language model from this plasmid's Addgene catalogue record and pLannotate feature annotations shown in this document.]
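Description:
pSCL.109 is a yeast expression plasmid built on the pZS165 backbone, designed as a shuttle vector between E. coli and Saccharomyces cerevisiae. In bacteria it is maintained at high copy through a ColE1/pUC-type origin and selected with ampicillin via the β-lactamase gene. An f1 phage origin is also present. In yeast it replicates as a low-copy centromeric plasmid through a CEN/ARS element and is selected by uracil prototrophy using URA3 under its own promoter, a marker that can also be counterselected with 5-FOA. Short annotated fragments of lacZα, rop, bom, the LEU2 promoter and a T7 promoter appear to be backbone remnants rather than functional parts.

The payload is a fusion of the E. coli Eco1 retron non-coding RNA and a Cas9 guide RNA, driven according to the record by the galactose-inducible Gal7 promoter (which is not itself annotated in the feature table). The retron ncRNA carries a donor segment, seen in the table as a LYP1 fragment, that encodes an E27-to-stop change in the yeast lysine permease gene. When a retron reverse transcriptase is available, this region is copied into single-stranded DNA that can serve as a repair template. The downstream guide, marked by an S. pyogenes tracrRNA scaffold fragment, directs Cas9 to cut LYP1. A hammerhead ribozyme fragment lies upstream of the transcript, presumably to trim its 5′ end. Neither the reverse transcriptase nor Cas9 is annotated here, so they must be supplied separately. In this variant the complementary a1/a2 stem of the ncRNA is extended to 27 bp, and the plasmid is used to test how that extension affects LYP1 editing rates in yeast.
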