Addgene plasmid #184978: pSCL.109
Purpose: Test effect of extending a1/a2 on LYP1 editing rates in yeast
Depositing lab: Seth Shipman. Depositing organization: J. David Gladstone Institutes. Publication: Precise genome editing across kingdoms of life using retron-derived DNA. Lopez SC, Crawford KD, Lear SK, Bhattarai-Kline S, Shipman SL. Nat Chem Biol. 2022 Feb;18(2):199-206. doi: 10.1038/s41589-021-00927-y. Epub 2021 Dec 23. PubMed 34949838.
Backbone
  Vector backbone: pZS165 (Addgene plasmid #114451)
  Vector type: Yeast Expression
Growth in bacteria
  Bacterial resistance: Ampicillin, 100 μg/mL
  Growth temperature: 37°C
  Growth strain: DH5alpha
  Copy number: High Copy
Gene/Insert
  Gene/Insert name: Eco1 editing ncRNA and gRNA, LYP1 E27X, a1/a2 length: 27 v1
  gRNA/shRNA sequence: ttggcgaacagagcatgc
  Species: E. coli
  Mutation: LYP1 donor E27stop, a1/a2 length extended to 27 bp
  Promoter: Gal7
  Cloning method: Gibson Cloning
Terms and licenses: Academic/Nonprofit Terms; Industry Terms: Not Available to Industry
How to cite: pSCL.109 was a gift from Seth Shipman (Addgene plasmid # 184978 ; http://n2t.net/addgene:184978 ; RRID:Addgene_184978)
